Addgene plasmid #193071: SFFV-mCh-GATA2
Purpose: constitutive expression of mCherry fused to human Gata2 in mammalian cells
Depositing lab: Filipe Pereira. Depositing organization: Center for Neuroscience and Cell Biology, University of Coimbra. Publication: GATA2 mitotic bookmarking is required for definitive haematopoiesis. Silverio-Alves R, Kurochkin I, Rydstrom A, Vazquez Echegaray C, Haider J, Nicholls M, Rode C, Thelaus L, Lindgren AY, Ferreira AG, Brandao R, Larsson J, de Bruijn MFTR, Martin-Gonzalez J, Pereira CF. Nat Commun. 2023 Aug 14;14(1):4645. doi: 10.1038/s41467-023-40391-x. PubMed 37580379.
Backbone
  Vector backbone: SFFV
  Vector type: Mammalian Expression, Lentiviral
Growth in bacteria
  Bacterial resistance: Ampicillin, 100 μg/mL
  Growth temperature: 37°C
  Growth strain: NEB Stable
  Copy number: High Copy
Gene/Insert
  Gene/Insert name: mCh-GATA2
  Species: H. sapiens (human)
  Promoter: SFFV
  Cloning method: Restriction Enzyme; 5′ cloning site BamHI (not destroyed); 3′ cloning site BamHI (not destroyed)
  Sequencing primers: 5′ CTGCTTCCCGAGCTCTATAA
Terms and licenses: Academic/Nonprofit Terms; Industry Terms: Not Available to Industry
How to cite: SFFV-mCh-GATA2 was a gift from Filipe Pereira (Addgene plasmid # 193071 ; http://n2t.net/addgene:193071 ; RRID:Addgene_193071)
