[The description below was written by a language model from this plasmid's Addgene catalogue record and pLannotate feature annotations shown in this document.]
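Description:
SFFV-mCh-GATA2 is a third-generation-style, self-inactivating HIV-1 lentiviral transfer plasmid for constitutive expression of an mCherry–human GATA2 fusion in mammalian cells. It is maintained in E. coli through a high-copy ColE1/pUC-type origin with ampicillin selection (AmpR under its own bla promoter). The backbone also carries pBluescript-derived remnants, including an f1 origin, lacZα and lac regulatory fragments, and T7 and T3 promoters. No mammalian selection marker is annotated, so transduced cells would be identified by red fluorescence.

The viral portion begins with an RSV promoter driving a truncated 5' LTR, which makes genomic RNA production Tat-independent. This is followed by the Ψ packaging signal with a partial gag sequence, the RRE for Rev-dependent nuclear export, and the cPPT/CTS element that aids nuclear import of the reverse-transcribed genome. The internal spleen focus-forming virus (SFFV) promoter, which is strongly active in haematopoietic cells, drives the insert, cloned between two retained BamHI sites. A fluorescent protein coding sequence is placed directly upstream of, and contiguous with, the human GATA2 coding sequence, giving an N-terminal tag. The automated annotation labels this reporter as dTomato, whereas the catalogue entry calls it mCherry; both are Discosoma-derived relatives, so the label is probably a similarity-based call. Downstream, a WPRE enhances transcript stability and expression, followed by a ΔU3 3' LTR and an SV40 polyadenylation signal, with an SV40 origin in the backbone.

The associated publication concerns GATA2 mitotic bookmarking in definitive haematopoiesis, consistent with use of the fusion to visualise GATA2 localisation in live or dividing cells.
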