Features (pLannotate 1.2.2; 30 found; start..end, strand, type, name):
    141..159     -  promoter       T7 promoter: promoter for bacteriophage T7 RNA polymerase
    167..322     +  CDS            lacZα (fragment): LacZα fragment of β-galactosidase; lacZ fragment
    327..755     +  rep_origin     f1 ori (sequence partly withheld): f1 bacteriophage origin of replication; arrow indicates direction of (+) strand synthesis
    808..912     +  promoter       AmpR promoter: bla
    913..1773    +  CDS            AmpR: β-lactamase; bla; confers resistance to ampicillin, carbenicillin, and related antibiotics
   1944..2532    +  rep_origin     ori: high-copy-number ColE1/pMB1/pBR322/pUC origin of replication
   2715..2807    +  CDS            lacI (fragment): lac repressor; lacI; The lac repressor binds to the lac operator to inhibit transcription in E. coli. This inhibition can be relieved by adding lactose or isopropyl-β-D-thiogalactopyranoside (IPTG).
   2820..2841    +  protein_bind   CAP binding site: CAP binding activates transcription in the presence of cAMP. E. coli catabolite activator protein
   2856..2886    +  promoter       lac promoter: promoter for the E. coli lac operon
   2894..2910    +  protein_bind   lac operator: The lac repressor binds to the lac operator to inhibit transcription in E. coli. This inhibition can be relieved by adding lactose or isopropyl-β-D-thiogalactopyranoside (IPTG). lac repressor encoded by lacI
   2955..2973    +  promoter       T3 promoter: promoter for bacteriophage T3 RNA polymerase
   3001..3227    +  promoter       RSV promoter: Rous sarcoma virus enhancer/promoter
   3228..3408    +  LTR            5' LTR (truncated): truncated 5' long terminal repeat (LTR) from HIV-1
   3455..3580    +  misc_feature   HIV-1 Ψ: packaging signal of human immunodeficiency virus type 1
   3564..3927    +  CDS            HIV-1 gag (fragment): gag protein from human immunodeficiency virus 1; gag
   4073..4306    +  misc_feature   RRE: The Rev response element (RRE) of HIV-1 allows for Rev-dependent mRNA export from the nucleus to the cytoplasm.
   4683..4783    +  CDS            Rev (fragment): human immunodeficiency virus 1 (HIV-1) Rev protein; rev; enhances nuclear export of unspliced and incompletely spliced viral mRNAs
   4802..4919    +  misc_feature   cPPT/CTS: central polypurine tract and central termination sequence of HIV-1
   4953..5354    +  promoter       SFFV promoter: spleen focus-forming virus long terminal repeat (LTR) promoter
   5364..5387    +  misc_feature   MCS (fragment): pBluescript multiple cloning site
   5394..6095    +  CDS            dTomato: dTomato is a basic (constitutively fluorescent) orange fluorescent protein published in 2004, derived from Discosoma sp.. It is reported to be a somewhat slowly-maturing dimer with low acid sensitivity.
   6096..7532    +  CDS            GATA2: GATA2_HUMAN - Experimental evidence at protein level: Swiss-Prot protein existence level 1. Transcriptional activator which regulates endothelin-1 gene expression in endothelial cells. Binds to the consensus sequence 5'- AGATAG-3'. From Homo sapiens (Human).
   7536..7561    +  misc_feature   MCS (fragment): pBluescript multiple cloning site
   7561..7620    +  CDS            S (fragment): HBSAG_WHV6 - Experimental evidence at transcript level: Swiss-Prot protein existence level 2. The middle envelope protein plays an important role in the budding of the virion. It is involved in the induction of budding in a nucleocapsid independent way. In this process the majority of envelope proteins bud to form subviral lipoprotein particles of 22 nm of diameter that do not contain a nucleocapsid (By similarity). From Woodchuck hepatitis B virus (isolate w64/pWS23) (WHV).
   7752..8155    +  misc_feature   WPRE: woodchuck hepatitis virus posttranscriptional regulatory element
   8157..8246    +  CDS            nef (fragment): NEF_HV1Z2 - Experimental evidence at protein level: Swiss-Prot protein existence level 1. Extracellular Nef protein targets CD4(+) T-lymphocytes for apoptosis by interacting with CXCR4 surface receptors. From Human immunodeficiency virus type 1 group M subtype D (isolate Z2/CDC-Z34) (HIV-1).
   8248..8481    +  LTR            3' LTR (ΔU3): self-inactivating 3' long terminal repeat (LTR) from HIV-1
   8553..8674    +  polyA_signal   SV40 poly(A) signal: SV40 polyadenylation signal
   8693..8714    +  rep_origin     SV40 ori (fragment): SV40 origin of replication
   8714..120     +  rep_origin     SV40 ori (across the origin): SV40 origin of replication
>Addgene plasmid #193071 | SFFV-mCh-GATA2 | addgene full sequence | sequence record 382278 | Addgene NGS Result
CGCCCAGTTCCGCCCATTCTCCGCCCCATGGCTGACTAATTTTTTTTATTTATGCAGAGGCCGAGGCCGC
CTCGGCCTCTGAGCTATTCCAGAAGTAGTGAGGAGGCTTTTTTGGAGGCCTAGGGACGTACCCAATTCGC
CCTATAGTGAGTCGTATTACGCGCGCTCACTGGCCGTCGTTTTACAACGTCGTGACTGGGAAAACCCTGG
CGTTACCCAACTTAATCGCCTTGCAGCACATCCCCCTTTCGCCAGCTGGCGTAATAGCGAAGAGGCCCGC
ACCGATCGCCCTTCCCAACAGTTGCGCAGCCTGAATGGCGAATGGG
[124 nt withheld, positions 327-450]
C
[91 nt withheld, positions 452-542]
A
[49 nt withheld, positions 544-592]
CCTTTGACGTTGGAGTCCACGTTCTTT
[37 nt withheld, positions 620-656]
ACCCTATCTCGGTCTATTCTTTTGATTTATAAGGGATTTTGCCGATTTCGGCCTATTGGTTAAAAAATGA
GCTGATTTAACAAAAATTTAACGCGAATTTTAACAAAATATTAACGCTTACAATTTAGGTGGCACTTTTC
GGGGAAATGTGCGCGGAACCCCTATTTGTTTATTTTTCTAAATACATTCAAATATGTATCCGCTCATGAG
ACAATAACCCTGATAAATGCTTCAATAATATTGAAAAAGGAAGAGTATGAGTATTCAACATTTCCGTGTC
GCCCTTATTCCCTTTTTTGCGGCATTTTGCCTTCCTGTTTTTGCTCACCCAGAAACGCTGGTGAAAGTAA
AAGATGCTGAAGATCAGTTGGGTGCACGAGTGGGTTACATCGAACTGGATCTCAACAGCGGTAAGATCCT
TGAGAGTTTTCGCCCCGAAGAACGTTTTCCAATGATGAGCACTTTTAAAGTTCTGCTATGTGGCGCGGTA
TTATCCCGTATTGACGCCGGGCAAGAGCAACTCGGTCGCCGCATACACTATTCTCAGAATGACTTGGTTG
AGTACTCACCAGTCACAGAAAAGCATCTTACGGATGGCATGACAGTAAGAGAATTATGCAGTGCTGCCAT
AACCATGAGTGATAACACTGCGGCCAACTTACTTCTGACAACGATCGGAGGACCGAAGGAGCTAACCGCT
TTTTTGCACAACATGGGGGATCATGTAACTCGCCTTGATCGTTGGGAACCGGAGCTGAATGAAGCCATAC
CAAACGACGAGCGTGACACCACGATGCCTGTAGCAATGGCAACAACGTTGCGCAAACTATTAACTGGCGA
ACTACTTACTCTAGCTTCCCGGCAACAATTAATAGACTGGATGGAGGCGGATAAAGTTGCAGGACCACTT
CTGCGCTCGGCCCTTCCGGCTGGCTGGTTTATTGCTGATAAATCTGGAGCCGGTGAGCGTGGGTCTCGCG
GTATCATTGCAGCACTGGGGCCAGATGGTAAGCCCTCCCGTATCGTAGTTATCTACACGACGGGGAGTCA
GGCAACTATGGATGAACGAAATAGACAGATCGCTGAGATAGGTGCCTCACTGATTAAGCATTGGTAACTG
TCAGACCAAGTTTACTCATATATACTTTAGATTGATTTAAAACTTCATTTTTAATTTAAAAGGATCTAGG
TGAAGATCCTTTTTGATAATCTCATGACCAAAATCCCTTAACGTGAGTTTTCGTTCCACTGAGCGTCAGA
CCCCGTAGAAAAGATCAAAGGATCTTCTTGAGATCCTTTTTTTCTGCGCGTAATCTGCTGCTTGCAAACA
AAAAAACCACCGCTACCAGCGGTGGTTTGTTTGCCGGATCAAGAGCTACCAACTCTTTTTCCGAAGGTAA
CTGGCTTCAGCAGAGCGCAGATACCAAATACTGTTCTTCTAGTGTAGCCGTAGTTAGGCCACCACTTCAA
GAACTCTGTAGCACCGCCTACATACCTCGCTCTGCTAATCCTGTTACCAGTGGCTGCTGCCAGTGGCGAT
AAGTCGTGTCTTACCGGGTTGGACTCAAGACGATAGTTACCGGATAAGGCGCAGCGGTCGGGCTGAACGG
GGGGTTCGTGCACACAGCCCAGCTTGGAGCGAACGACCTACACCGAACTGAGATACCTACAGCGTGAGCT
ATGAGAAAGCGCCACGCTTCCCGAAGGGAGAAAGGCGGACAGGTATCCGGTAAGCGGCAGGGTCGGAACA
GGAGAGCGCACGAGGGAGCTTCCAGGGGGAAACGCCTGGTATCTTTATAGTCCTGTCGGGTTTCGCCACC
TCTGACTTGAGCGTCGATTTTTGTGATGCTCGTCAGGGGGGCGGAGCCTATGGAAAAACGCCAGCAACGC
GGCCTTTTTACGGTTCCTGGCCTTTTGCTGGCCTTTTGCTCACATGTTCTTTCCTGCGTTATCCCCTGAT
TCTGTGGATAACCGTATTACCGCCTTTGAGTGAGCTGATACCGCTCGCCGCAGCCGAACGACCGAGCGCA
GCGAGTCAGTGAGCGAGGAAGCGGAAGAGCGCCCAATACGCAAACCGCCTCTCCCCGCGCGTTGGCCGAT
TCATTAATGCAGCTGGCACGACAGGTTTCCCGACTGGAAAGCGGGCAGTGAGCGCAACGCAATTAATGTG
AGTTAGCTCACTCATTAGGCACCCCAGGCTTTACACTTTATGCTTCCGGCTCGTATGTTGTGTGGAATTG
TGAGCGGATAACAATTTCACACAGGAAACAGCTATGACCATGATTACGCCAAGCGCGCAATTAACCCTCA
CTAAAGGGAACAAAAGCTGGAGCTGCAAGCTTAATGTAGTCTTATGCAATACTCTTGTAGTCTTGCAACA
TGGTAACGATGAGTTAGCAACATGCCTTACAAGGAGAGAAAAAGCACCGTGCATGCCGATTGGTGGAAGT
AAGGTGGTACGATCGTGCCTTATTAGGAAGGCAACAGACGGGTCTGACATGGATTGGACGAACCACTGAA
TTGCCGCATTGCAGAGATATTGTATTTAAGTGCCTAGCTCGATACATAAACGGGTCTCTCTGGTTAGACC
AGATCTGAGCCTGGGAGCTCTCTGGCTAACTAGGGAACCCACTGCTTAAGCCTCAATAAAGCTTGCCTTG
AGTGCTTCAAGTAGTGTGTGCCCGTCTGTTGTGTGACTCTGGTAACTAGAGATCCCTCAGACCCTTTTAG
TCAGTGTGGAAAATCTCTAGCAGTGGCGCCCGAACAGGGACTTGAAAGCGAAAGGGAAACCAGAGGAGCT
CTCTCGACGCAGGACTCGGCTTGCTGAAGCGCGCACGGCAAGAGGCGAGGGGCGGCGACTGGTGAGTACG
CCAAAAATTTTGACTAGCGGAGGCTAGAAGGAGAGAGATGGGTGCGAGAGCGTCAGTATTAAGCGGGGGA
GAATTAGATCGCGATGGGAAAAAATTCGGTTAAGGCCAGGGGGAAAGAAAAAATATAAATTAAAACATAT
AGTATGGGCAAGCAGGGAGCTAGAACGATTCGCAGTTAATCCTGGCCTGTTAGAAACATCAGAAGGCTGT
AGACAAATACTGGGACAGCTACAACCATCCCTTCAGACAGGATCAGAAGAACTTAGATCATTATATAATA
CAGTAGCAACCCTCTATTGTGTGCATCAAAGGATAGAGATAAAAGACACCAAGGAAGCTTTAGACAAGAT
AGAGGAAGAGCAAAACAAAAGTAAGACCACCGCACAGCAAGCGGCCGCTGATCTTCAGACCTGGAGGAGG
AGATATGAGGGACAATTGGAGAAGTGAATTATATAAATATAAAGTAGTAAAAATTGAACCATTAGGAGTA
GCACCCACCAAGGCAAAGAGAAGAGTGGTGCAGAGAGAAAAAAGAGCAGTGGGAATAGGAGCTTTGTTCC
TTGGGTTCTTGGGAGCAGCAGGAAGCACTATGGGCGCAGCGTCAATGACGCTGACGGTACAGGCCAGACA
ATTATTGTCTGGTATAGTGCAGCAGCAGAACAATTTGCTGAGGGCTATTGAGGCGCAACAGCATCTGTTG
CAACTCACAGTCTGGGGCATCAAGCAGCTCCAGGCAAGAATCCTGGCTGTGGAAAGATACCTAAAGGATC
AACAGCTCCTGGGGATTTGGGGTTGCTCTGGAAAACTCATTTGCACCACTGCTGTGCCTTGGAATGCTAG
TTGGAGTAATAAATCTCTGGAACAGATTTGGAATCACACGACCTGGATGGAGTGGGACAGAGAAATTAAC
AATTACACAAGCTTAATACACTCCTTAATTGAAGAATCGCAAAACCAGCAAGAAAAGAATGAACAAGAAT
TATTGGAATTAGATAAATGGGCAAGTTTGTGGAATTGGTTTAACATAACAAATTGGCTGTGGTATATAAA
ATTATTCATAATGATAGTAGGAGGCTTGGTAGGTTTAAGAATAGTTTTTGCTGTACTTTCTATAGTGAAT
AGAGTTAGGCAGGGATATTCACCATTATCGTTTCAGACCCACCTCCCAACCCCGAGGGGACCCGACAGGC
CCGAAGGAATAGAAGAAGAAGGTGGAGAGAGAGACAGAGACAGATCCATTCGATTAGTGAACGGATCTCG
ACGGTATCGGTTAACTTTTAAAAGAAAAGGGGGGATTGGGGGGTACAGTGCAGGGGAAAGAATAGTAGAC
ATAATAGCAACAGACATACAAACTAAAGAATTACAAAAACAAATTACAAAAATTCAAAATTTTATCGATC
ACGAGACTAGCCTCGAGCTGGCTGCAGTAACGCCATTTTGCAAGGCATGGAAAAATACCAAACCAAGAAT
AGAGAAGTTCAGATCAAGGGCGGGTACATGAAAATAGCTAACGTTGGGCCAAACAGGATATCTGCGGTGA
GCAGTTTCGGCCCCGGCCCGGGGCCAAGAACAGATGGTCACCGCAGTTTCGGCCCCGGCCCGAGGCCAAG
AACAGATGGTCCCCAGATATGGCCCAACCCTCAGCAGTTTCTTAAGACCCATCAGATGTTTCCAGGCTCC
CCCAAGGACCTGAAATGACCCTGCGCCTTATTTGAATTAACCAATCAGCCTGCTTCTCGCTTCTGTTCGC
GCGCTTCTGCTTCCCGAGCTCTATAAAAGAGCTCACAACCCCTCACTCGGCGCGCCAGTCCTCCGACAGA
CTGAGTCGGCCGGTCGAATCAAGCTTATCGATACCGTCGACGGATCCATGGTGAGCAAGGGCGAGGAGGT
CATCAAAGAGTTCATGCGCTTCAAGGTGCGCATGGAGGGCTCCATGAACGGCCACGAGTTCGAGATCGAG
GGCGAGGGCGAGGGCCGCCCCTACGAGGGCACCCAGACCGCCAAGCTGAAGGTGACCAAGGGCGGCCCCC
TGCCCTTCGCCTGGGACATCCTGTCCCCCCAGTTCATGTACGGCTCCAAGGCGTACGTGAAGCACCCCGC
CGACATCCCCGATTACAAGAAGCTGTCCTTCCCCGAGGGCTTCAAGTGGGAGCGCGTGATGAACTTCGAG
GACGGCGGTCTGGTGACCGTGACCCAGGACTCCTCCCTGCAGGACGGCACGCTGATCTACAAGGTGAAGA
TGCGCGGCACCAACTTCCCCCCCGACGGCCCCGTAATGCAGAAGAAGACCATGGGCTGGGAGGCCTCCAC
CGAGCGCCTGTACCCCCGCGACGGCGTGCTGAAGGGCGAGATCCACCAGGCCCTGAAGCTGAAGGACGGC
GGCCACTACCTGGTGGAGTTCAAGACCATCTACATGGCCAAGAAGCCCGTGCAACTGCCCGGCTACTACT
ACGTGGACACCAAGCTGGACATCACCTCCCACAACGAGGACTACACCATCGTGGAACAGTACGAGCGCTC
CGAGGGCCGCCACCACCTGTTCCTGTACGGCATGGACGAGCTGTACAAGGAGGTGGCGCCCGAGCAGCCG
CGCTGGATGGCGCACCCGGCCGTGCTGAATGCGCAGCACCCCGACTCACACCACCCGGGCCTGGCGCACA
ACTACATGGAACCCGCGCAGCTGCTGCCTCCAGACGAGGTGGACGTCTTCTTCAATCACCTCGACTCGCA
GGGCAACCCCTACTATGCCAACCCCGCTCACGCGCGGGCGCGCGTCTCCTACAGCCCCGCGCACGCCCGC
CTGACCGGAGGCCAGATGTGCCGCCCACACTTGTTGCACAGCCCGGGTTTGCCCTGGCTGGACGGGGGCA
AAGCAGCCCTCTCTGCCGCTGCGGCCCACCACCACAACCCCTGGACCGTGAGCCCCTTCTCCAAGACGCC
ACTGCACCCCTCAGCTGCTGGAGGCCCTGGAGGCCCACTCTCTGTGTACCCAGGGGCTGGGGGTGGGAGC
GGGGGAGGCAGCGGGAGCTCAGTGGCCTCCCTCACCCCTACAGCAGCCCACTCTGGCTCCCACCTTTTCG
GCTTCCCACCCACGCCACCCAAAGAAGTGTCTCCTGACCCTAGCACCACGGGGGCTGCGTCTCCAGCCTC
ATCTTCCGCGGGGGGTAGTGCAGCCCGAGGAGAGGACAAGGACGGCGTCAAGTACCAGGTGTCACTGACG
GAGAGCATGAAGATGGAAAGTGGCAGTCCCCTGCGCCCAGGCCTAGCTACTATGGGCACCCAGCCTGCTA
CACACCACCCCATCCCCACCTACCCCTCCTATGTGCCGGCGGCTGCCCACGACTACAGCAGCGGACTCTT
CCACCCCGGAGGCTTCCTGGGGGGACCGGCCTCCAGCTTCACCCCTAAGCAGCGCAGCAAGGCTCGTTCC
TGTTCAGAAGGCCGGGAGTGTGTCAACTGTGGGGCCACAGCCACCCCTCTCTGGCGGCGGGACGGCACCG
GCCACTACCTGTGCAATGCCTGTGGCCTCTACCACAAGATGAATGGGCAGAACCGACCACTCATCAAGCC
CAAGCGAAGACTGTCGGCCGCCAGAAGAGCCGGCACCTGTTGTGCAAATTGTCAGACGACAACCACCACC
TTATGGCGCCGAAACGCCAACGGGGACCCTGTCTGCAACGCCTGTGGCCTCTACTACAAGCTGCACAATG
TTAACAGGCCACTGACCATGAAGAAGGAAGGGATCCAGACTCGGAACCGGAAGATGTCCAACAAGTCCAA
GAAGAGCAAGAAAGGGGCGGAGTGCTTCGAGGAGCTGTCAAAGTGCATGCAGGAGAAGTCATCCCCCTTC
AGTGCAGCTGCCCTGGCTGGACACATGGCACCTGTGGGCCACCTCCCGCCCTTCAGCCACTCCGGACACA
TCCTGCCCACTCCGACGCCCATCCACCCCTCCTCCAGCCTCTCCTTCGGCCACCCCCACCCGTCCAGCAT
GGTGACCGCCATGGGCTAGGGATCCCCCGGGCTGCAGGAATTCGAGCATCTTACCGCCATTTATTCCCAT
ATTTGTTCTGTTTTTCTTGATTTGGGTATACATTTAAATGTTAATAAAACAAAATGGTGGGGCAATCATT
TACATTTTTAGGGATATGTAATTACTAGTTCAGGTGTATTGCCACAAGACAAACATGTTAAGAAACTTTC
CCGTTATTTACGCTCTGTTCCTGTTAATCAACCTCTGGATTACAAAATTTGTGAAAGATTGACTGATATT
CTTAACTATGTTGCTCCTTTTACGCTGTGTGGATATGCTGCTTTAATGCCTCTGTATCATGCTATTGCTT
CCCGTACGGCTTTCGTTTTCTCCTCCTTGTATAAATCCTGGTTGCTGTCTCTTTATGAGGAGTTGTGGCC
CGTTGTCCGTCAACGTGGCGTGGTGTGCTCTGTGTTTGCTGACGCAACCCCCACTGGCTGGGGCATTGCC
ACCACCTGTCAACTCCTTTCTGGGACTTTCGCTTTCCCCCTCCCGATCGCCACGGCAGAACTCATCGCCG
CCTGCCTTGCCCGCTGCTGGACAGGGGCTAGGTTGCTGGGCACTGATAATTCCGTGGTGTTGTCGGGGAA
GCTGACGTCCTTTGCAATTCGATATCAAGCTGTACCTTTAAGACCAATGACTTACAAGGCAGCTGTAGAT
CTTAGCCACTTTTTAAAAGAAAAGGGGGGACTGGAAGGGCTAATTCACTCCCAACGAAGACAAGATCTGC
TTTTTGCTTGTACTGGGTCTCTCTGGTTAGACCAGATCTGAGCCTGGGAGCTCTCTGGCTAACTAGGGAA
CCCACTGCTTAAGCCTCAATAAAGCTTGCCTTGAGTGCTTCAAGTAGTGTGTGCCCGTCTGTTGTGTGAC
TCTGGTAACTAGAGATCCCTCAGACCCTTTTAGTCAGTGTGGAAAATCTCTAGCAGTAGTAGTTCATGTC
ATCTTATTATTCAGTATTTATAACTTGCAAAGAAATGAATATCAGAGAGTGAGAGGAACTTGTTTATTGC
AGCTTATAATGGTTACAAATAAAGCAATAGCATCACAAATTTCACAAATAAAGCATTTTTTTCACTGCAT
TCTAGTTGTGGTTTGTCCAAACTCATCAATGTATCTTATCATGTCTGGCTCTAGCTATCCCGCCCCTAAC
TCCGCCCATCCCGCCCCTAACTC
